Addgene plasmid #30455: pVZmSin3A
Depositing lab: Bob Eisenman. Depositing organization: Fred Hutchinson Cancer Center. Publication: Mad-Max transcriptional repression is mediated by ternary complex formation with mammalian homologs of yeast repressor Sin3. Ayer DE, Lawrence QA, Eisenman RN. Cell 1995 Mar 10;80(5):767-76. 10.1016/0092-8674(95)90355-0 PubMed 7889570.
Backbone
  Vector backbone: pVZ-1
  Backbone size w/o insert (bp): 3237
  Vector type: Mammalian Expression
Growth in bacteria
  Bacterial resistance: Ampicillin, 100 μg/mL
  Growth temperature: 37°C
  Growth strain: DH5alpha
  Copy number: Unknown
Gene/Insert
  Gene/Insert name: Sin3A
  Species: M. musculus (mouse)
  Entrez Gene: Sin3a (a.k.a. Sin3, mKIAA4126, mSin3A)
  Cloning method: Restriction Enzyme; 5′ cloning site Nar or NotI (unknown if destroyed); 3′ cloning site XbaI (unknown if destroyed)
  Sequencing primers: 5′ T3
Terms and licenses: Academic/Nonprofit Terms; Industry Terms: Not Available to Industry
Depositor comments: mSin3A can be released with Nar or NotI on the 5' end and XbaI on the 3'end.
How to cite: pVZmSin3A was a gift from Bob Eisenman (Addgene plasmid # 30455 ; http://n2t.net/addgene:30455 ; RRID:Addgene_30455)
