[The description below was written by a language model from this plasmid's Addgene catalogue record.]
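Description:
pVZmSin3A carries the mouse Sin3A (mSin3A) coding sequence cloned into the pVZ-1 backbone, a small plasmid of about 3.2 kb before insertion. The repository lists the vector type as mammalian expression, but the record names no promoter, polyadenylation signal or mammalian selection marker, so how (or whether) the insert is expressed in mammalian cells cannot be determined from the available information. The only hint about flanking vector elements is that a T3 primer is used to sequence into the 5′ end of the insert, which indicates a T3 phage promoter site adjacent to the cloning region. Such a site is typical of cloning and in vitro transcription vectors. The plasmid is propagated in E. coli under ampicillin selection. Its copy number is recorded as unknown, and the origin of replication is not stated.

The insert was placed by restriction cloning, with NarI or NotI at the 5′ end and XbaI at the 3′ end. The depositor notes that the mSin3A fragment can be released using these same enzymes, so the plasmid is a convenient source of the cDNA for subcloning into other vectors. No epitope tags, fusions or reporters are recorded, and neither the insert size nor whether it is full length is given. Sin3A is a mammalian homologue of the yeast Sin3 transcriptional repressor. The associated publication describes how such homologues form a ternary complex with Mad-Max heterodimers to mediate transcriptional repression. The construct therefore suits studies of Sin3A corepressor function and its interactions with Mad family proteins, mainly as a template or cDNA source.
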