>Addgene plasmid #30455 | pVZmSin3A | addgene partial sequence | sequence record 35344 | 30455 with T3
ACTCTAGAGGATCCACTAGTAACGGCCGCCAGTGTGCTGGAATTCGGCTTGTGGAATTGTGAGCGGATAA
CAATTTCACACAGGAAACAGGACTCTAGAGGATCTGGAGGAAAAAATTATGAATTCCTCGAGATTTACCC
TGGCTTACACGCTCATGGGACTGATGAGCTCTGAGTAGAGCAGTTCTCCGGTACATGTAGTCCTCCGATT
TGATCACATATACCATCTTATAGGAGTTCAGCTTGAACCTACACTCCAGCTTATCCAGGCTCTCTACATT
TTCCATGGTCTTCTTGCTGTTTCCTTCTTTCCCTTCTTTTTCCTGTTGCTCTCGACCACGTTGACACTTC
CGGATACGCCGCAAATTCCTTGGGAGAAATACTGGTTTCTGTGCCAGATGTTCTCGAAGTTCAGGAGAAG
TAGTATCAGAACTCATATATCGCTCCACGTAGTCTGACCAACGCTCTGCTTCCACGGGGTCATCTGAGTT
CTCCTCTTCTGTGTCCAGGAGCTCAACAGTCAGCTGAACTTGACCTTGACTTTGAATGAACATTAGCTTG
AAGCAGTTCTCGTCTGACATAAGCTGCTCTGCCTTCCGCTGGTATGCTGACTCCAGAAGGCTCCTTGAAG
TCTGACTGTTGAGCTGGCCTCCCGTGGCTCCGTTATTGTTTTCTGCCAAGTAAAGATCAGTAACCTGCAC
ACAGACCTCGTCGCTGACGATGTGCTG
